Addgene plasmid #172730: Spike Display_Part 2 Spacer
Purpose: Encodes Part 2 of HexaPro-D614G spike to be used in the Spike Display system
Depositing lab: IIya Finkelstein. Depositing organization: University of Texas at Austin. Publication: Rapid characterization of spike variants via mammalian cell surface display. Javanmardi K, Chou CW, Terrace CI, Annapareddy A, Kaoud TS, Guo Q, Lutgens J, Zorkic H, Horton AP, Gardner EC, Nguyen G, Boutz DR, Goike J, Voss WN, Kuo HC, Dalby KN, Gollihar JD, Finkelstein IJ. Mol Cell. 2021 Dec 16;81(24):5099-5111.e8. doi: 10.1016/j.molcel.2021.11.024. PubMed 34919820.
Backbone
  Vector backbone: YTK001
  Vector type: Synthetic Biology
Growth in bacteria
  Bacterial resistance: Chloramphenicol, 25 μg/mL
  Growth temperature: 37°C
  Growth strain: DH5alpha
  Copy number: High Copy
Gene/Insert
  Gene/Insert name: SARS-CoV-2 S HexaPro-D614G (alt name: SARS-CoV-2 S 6P-D614G)
  Species: Severe acute respiratory syndrome coronavirus 2
  Mutation: Ectodomain only (AAs 1-1208); 682-685 (furin site) replaced with 'GSAS'; F817P, A892P, A899P, A942P, K986P, V987P, D614G
  Entrez Gene: S (a.k.a. GU280_gp02, spike glycoprotein)
  Cloning method: Restriction Enzyme; 5′ cloning site Unknown (unknown if destroyed)
Terms and licenses: Academic/Nonprofit Terms; Industry Terms
Depositor comments: Please visit https://www.biorxiv.org/content/10.1101/2021.03.30.437622v2 for bioRxiv preprint.
How to cite: Spike Display_Part 2 Spacer was a gift from IIya Finkelstein (Addgene plasmid # 172730 ; http://n2t.net/addgene:172730 ; RRID:Addgene_172730)
