[The description below was written by a language model from this plasmid's Addgene catalogue record and pLannotate feature annotations shown in this document.]
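Description:
Spike Display_Part 2 Spacer is a small (about 2.4 kb) synthetic-biology part plasmid built on the YTK001 entry-vector backbone, a bacterial storage vector for modular cloning parts. It is propagated in E. coli through a high-copy ColE1/pUC-type origin and selected with chloramphenicol via a cat (chloramphenicol acetyltransferase) gene driven by its native cat promoter. A lambda t0 terminator lies between the resistance cassette and the insert position, on the same strand as cat and immediately downstream of it. The annotation shows no mammalian promoter, polyadenylation signal, display anchor or tag, so this plasmid serves as a part donor rather than an expression construct in its own right.

The payload is one segment of the SARS-CoV-2 spike gene. The catalogue entry describes the overall design as the HexaPro-D614G ectodomain (residues 1–1208), with the furin cleavage site replaced by GSAS, six stabilising proline substitutions (F817P, A892P, A899P, A942P, K986P, V987P) and D614G. The feature table, however, identifies only a spike fragment of roughly 770 bp, consistent with the stated purpose of encoding "Part 2" of that spike. The record does not say which residues the fragment spans, so it is unclear which of the listed mutations, if any, lie within it. The cloning sites flanking the part are also not recorded.

The plasmid is intended for the Spike Display system, a platform for characterising spike variants by mammalian cell surface display. The division of spike into numbered parts suggests that this unmodified segment is combined with the other parts to rebuild a full ectodomain, although the record does not describe the assembly scheme or the destination vector.
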