Features (pLannotate 1.2.2; 5 found; start..end, strand, type, name):
     17..784     +  CDS            S (fragment): SPIKE_SARS2 - Experimental evidence at protein level: Swiss-Prot protein existence level 1. [Spike glycoprotein]: May down-regulate host tetherin (BST2) by lysosomal degradation, thereby counteracting its antiviral activity. From Severe acute respiratory syndrome coronavirus 2 (2019-nCoV) (SARS-CoV-2).
    807..841     -  terminator     lambda t0 terminator: minimal transcription terminator from phage lambda (Scholtissek and Grosse, 1987)
    915..1571    -  CDS            cat: CAT_ECOLX - Experimental evidence at protein level: Swiss-Prot protein existence level 1. This enzyme is an effector of chloramphenicol resistance in bacteria. From Escherichia coli. This protein is used as a marker in many commonly used cloning vectors, such as pACYC184.
   1572..1669    -  promoter       cat promoter: promoter of the E. coli cat gene encoding chloramphenicol acetyltransferase
   1753..2341    +  rep_origin     ori: high-copy-number ColE1/pMB1/pBR322/pUC origin of replication
>Addgene plasmid #172730 | Spike Display_Part 2 Spacer | addgene full sequence | sequence record 340023 | Addgene NGS Result
TCGGCACCTGCCACCTGTGGGCTACCTGCAACCTAGAACCTTCCTGCTGAAGTACAACGAGAACGGCACA
ATCACAGACGCCGTCGACTGCGCCCTGGACCCTCTCTCTGAGACAAAGTGCACCCTGAAGTCCTTCACCG
TGGAAAAGGGCATCTACCAGACCAGCAACTTCCGGGTGCAGCCTACAGAGAGCATCGTGCGATTTCCAAA
CATTACCAACCTCTGCCCCTTCGGCGAGGTGTTTAACGCCACAAGATTTGCCTCCGTTTACGCCTGGAAT
AGAAAGAGAATCAGCAATTGTGTGGCCGACTACTCCGTGCTGTATAACAGCGCCTCTTTCAGCACCTTCA
AGTGCTACGGCGTTTCCCCAACAAAGCTGAATGACCTGTGCTTCACCAACGTGTACGCCGACTCCTTCGT
AATTAGAGGCGATGAGGTGCGGCAGATCGCACCAGGCCAGACCGGTAAGATCGCTGACTACAACTATAAG
CTGCCTGATGATTTTACAGGCTGCGTGATCGCCTGGAACTCTAACAACCTGGATAGCAAGGTGGGCGGCA
ACTACAACTACCTGTACCGGCTGTTTCGCAAGTCTAACCTGAAACCTTTCGAGAGAGACATCTCCACAGA
GATCTACCAGGCCGGTTCTACACCTTGTAACGGGGTGGAAGGCTTCAACTGTTACTTCCCTCTGCAAAGC
TACGGCTTCCAGCCTACCAATGGAGTCGGCTACCAGCCATACCGGGTGGTCGTGCTGTCCTTCGAGTTAC
TCCACGCCCCCGCCAGGTGGCAGGTGGACCAGACCAATAAAAAACGCCCGGCGGCAACCGAGCGTTCTGA
ACAAATCCAGATGGAGTTCTGAGGTCATTACTGGATCTATCAACAGGAGTCCAAGCGAGCTCGATATCAA
ATTACGCCCCGCCCTGCCACTCATCGCAGTACTGTTGTAATTCATTAAGCATTCTGCCGACATGGAAGCC
ATCACAAACGGCATGATGAACCTGAATCGCCAGCGGCATCAGCACCTTGTCGCCTTGCGTATAATATTTG
CCCATGGTGAAAACGGGGGCGAAGAAGTTGTCCATATTGGCCACGTTTAAATCAAAACTGGTGAAACTCA
CCCAGGGATTGGCTGAAACGAAAAACATATTCTCAATAAACCCTTTAGGGAAATAGGCCAGGTTTTCACC
GTAACACGCCACATCTTGCGAATATATGTGTAGAAACTGCCGGAAATCGTCGTGGTATTCACTCCAGAGC
GATGAAAACGTTTCAGTTTGCTCATGGAAAACGGTGTAACAAGGGTGAACACTATCCCATATCACCAGCT
CACCGTCTTTCATTGCCATACGAAATTCCGGATGAGCATTCATCAGGCGGGCAAGAATGTGAATAAAGGC
CGGATAAAACTTGTGCTTATTTTTCTTTACGGTCTTTAAAAAGGCCGTAATATCCAGCTGAACGGTCTGG
TTATAGGTACATTGAGCAACTGACTGAAATGCCTCAAAATGTTCTTTACGATGCCATTGGGATATATCAA
CGGTGGTATATCCAGTGATTTTTTTCTCCATTTTAGCTTCCTTAGCTCCTGAAAATCTCGATAACTCAAA
AAATACGCCCGGTAGTGATCTTATTTCATTATGGTGAAAGTTGGAACCTCTTACGTGCCCGATCAATCAT
GACCAAAATCCCTTAACGTGAGTTTTCGTTCCACTGAGCGTCAGACCCCGTAGAAAAGATCAAAGGATCT
TCTTGAGATCCTTTTTTTCTGCGCGTAATCTGCTGCTTGCAAACAAAAAAACCACCGCTACCAGCGGTGG
TTTGTTTGCCGGATCAAGAGCTACCAACTCTTTTTCCGAAGGTAACTGGCTTCAGCAGAGCGCAGATACC
AAATACTGTTCTTCTAGTGTAGCCGTAGTTAGGCCACCACTTCAAGAACTCTGTAGCACCGCCTACATAC
CTCGCTCTGCTAATCCTGTTACCAGTGGCTGCTGCCAGTGGCGATAAGTCGTGTCTTACCGGGTTGGACT
CAAGACGATAGTTACCGGATAAGGCGCAGCGGTCGGGCTGAACGGGGGGTTCGTGCACACAGCCCAGCTT
GGAGCGAACGACCTACACCGAACTGAGATACCTACAGCGTGAGCTATGAGAAAGCGCCACGCTTCCCGAA
GGGAGAAAGGCGGACAGGTATCCGGTAAGCGGCAGGGTCGGAACAGGAGAGCGCACGAGGGAGCTTCCAG
GGGGAAACGCCTGGTATCTTTATAGTCCTGTCGGGTTTCGCCACCTCTGACTTGAGCGTCGATTTTTGTG
ATGCTCGTCAGGGGGGCGGAGCCTATGGAAAAACGCCAGCAACGCGGCCTTTTTACGGTTCCTGGCCTTT
TGCTGGCCTTTTGCTCACATGTTCTTTCCTGCGTTATCCCCTGATTCTGTGGATAACCGTAG
